>Addgene plasmid #79721 | DAPK3_HUMAN_D0 | depositor partial sequence | sequence record 149043 | Sequence of gene (DAPK3_HUMAN) inserted into backbone.
GTGGAGGACCATTATGAGATGGGGGAGGAGCTGGGCAGCGGCCAGTTTGCGATCGTGCGGAAGTGCCGGC
AGAAGGGCACGGGCAAGGAGTACGCAGCCAAGTTCATCAAGAAGCGCCGCCTGTCATCCAGCCGGCGTGG
GGTGAGCCGGGAGGAGATCGAGCGGGAGGTGAACATCCTGCGGGAGATCCGGCACCCCAACATCATCACC
CTGCACGACATCTTCGAGAACAAGACGGACGTGGTCCTCATCCTGGAGCTGGTCTCTGGCGGGGAGCTCT
TTGACTTCCTGGCGGAGAAGGAGTCGCTGACGGAGGACGAGGCCACCCAGTTCCTCAAGCAGATCCTGGA
CGGCGTTCACTACCTGCACTCTAAGCGCATCGCACACTTTGACCTGAAGCCGGAAAACATCATGCTGCTG
GACAAGAACGTGCCCAACCCACGAATCAAGCTCATCGACTTCGGCATCGCGCACAAGATCGAGGCGGGGA
ACGAGTTCAAGAACATCTTCGGCACCCCGGAGTTTGTGGCCCCAGAGATTGTGAACTATGAGCCGCTGGG
CCTGGAGGCGGACATGTGGAGCATCGGTGTCATCACCTATATCCTCCTGAGCGGTGCATCCCCGTTCCTG
GGCGAGACCAAGCAGGAGACGCTCACCAACATCTCAGCCGTGAACTACGACTTCGACGAGGAGTACTTCA
GCAACACCAGCGAGCTGGCCAAGGACTTCATTCGCCGGCTGCTCGTCAAAGATCCCAAGCGGAGAATGAC
CATTGCCCAGAGCCTGGAACATTCCTGGATTAAGGCGATCCGGCGGCGGAACGTGCGTGGTGAGGACAGC
GGC
