>Addgene plasmid #79721 | DAPK3_HUMAN_D0 | addgene partial sequence | sequence record 159348 | T7 5'-TAATACGACTCACTATAGGG-3'
CCGGCTCCGGAGAGCTCTTTAATTAAGCGGCCGCCCTGCAGGACTCGAGTTCTAGAAATAATTTTGTTTA
ACTTTAAGAAGGAGATATACATATGAAATCTTCTCACCATCACCATCACCATCACCATCACCATGAAAAC
CTGTACTTCCAATCCAATGCAGTGGAGGACCATTATGAGATGGGGGAGGAGCTGGGCAGCGGCCAGTTTG
CGATCGTGCGGAAGTGCCGGCAGAAGGGCACGGGCAAGGAGTACGCAGCCAAGTTCATCAAGAAGCGCCG
CCTGTCATCCAGCCGGCGTGGGGTGAGCCGGGAGGAGATCGAGCGGGAGGTGAACATCCTGCGGGAGATC
CGGCACCCCAACATCATCACCCTGCACGACATCTTCGAGAACAAGACGGACGTGGTCCTCATCCTGGAGC
TGGTCTCTGGCGGGGAGCTCTTTGACTTCCTGGCGGAGAAGGAGTCGCTGACGGAGGACGAGGCCACCCA
GTTCCTCAAGCAGATCCTGGACGGCGTTCACTACCTGCACTCTAAGCGCATCGCACACTTTGACCTGAAG
CCGGAAAACATCATGCTGCTGGACAAGAACGTGCCCAACCCACGAATCAAGCTCATCGACTTCGGCATCG
CGCACAAGATCGAGGCGGGGAACGAGTTCAAGAACATCTTCGGCACCCCGGAGTTTGTGGCCCCAGAGAT
TGTGAACTATGAGCCGCTGGGCCTGGAGGCGGACATGTGGAGCATCGGTGTCATCACCTATATCCTCCTG
AGCGGTGCATCCCCGTTCCTGGGCGAGACCAAGCAGGAGACGCTCACCAACATCTCAGCCGTGAACTACG
ACTTCGACGAGGAGTACTTCAGCAACACCAGCGAGCTGGCCAAGGACTTCATTCGCCGGCTGCTCGTCAA
AGATCCCAAGCGGAGAATGACCATTGCCCAGAGCCTGGAACATTCCTGGATTAAGGCGATCCGGCGGCGG
AACGTGCGTGGTGAGGACAGCGGCTAATAACATTGGAAGTGGATAACGGATC
