>Addgene plasmid #79721 | DAPK3_HUMAN_D0 | addgene partial sequence | sequence record 159349 | T7term 5'-GCTAGTTATTGCTCAGCGG-3'
CTTTCGGGCTTTGTTAGCAGCCGGATCAGCGCGCACGCGTGGTACCGGCCGGCCACCAGGTGGCGCGCCG
CGATCGCGGATCCGTTATCCACTTCCAATGTTATTAGCCGCTGTCCTCACCACGCACGTTCCGCCGCCGG
ATCGCCTTAATCCAGGAATGTTCCAGGCTCTGGGCAATGGTCATTCTCCGCTTGGGATCTTTGACGAGCA
GCCGGCGAATGAAGTCCTTGGCCAGCTCGCTGGTGTTGCTGAAGTACTCCTCGTCGAAGTCGTAGTTCAC
GGCTGAGATGTTGGTGAGCGTCTCCTGCTTGGTCTCGCCCAGGAACGGGGATGCACCGCTCAGGAGGATA
TAGGTGATGACACCGATGCTCCACATGTCCGCCTCCAGGCCCAGCGGCTCATAGTTCACAATCTCTGGGG
CCACAAACTCCGGGGTGCCGAAGATGTTCTTGAACTCGTTCCCCGCCTCGATCTTGTGCGCGATGCCGAA
GTCGATGAGCTTGATTCGTGGGTTGGGCACGTTCTTGTCCAGCAGCATGATGTTTTCCGGCTTCAGGTCA
AAGTGTGCGATGCGCTTAGAGTGCAGGTAGTGAACGCCGTCCAGGATCTGCTTGAGGAACTGGGTGGCCT
CGTCCTCCGTCAGCGACTCCTTCTCCGCCAGGAAGTCAAAGAGCTCCCCGCCAGAGACCAGCTCCAGGAT
GAGGACCACGTCCGTCTTGTTCTCGAAGATGTCGTGCAGGGTGATGATGTTGGGGTGCCGGATCTCCCGC
AGGATGTTCACCTCCCGCTCGATCTCCTCCCGGCTCACCCCACGCCGGCTGGATGACAGGCGGCGCTTCT
TGATGAACTTGGCTGCGTACTCCTTGCCCGTGCCCTTCTGCCGGCACTTCCGCACGATCGCAAACTGGCC
GCTGCCCAGCTCCTCCCCCATCTCATAATGGTCCTCCACTGCATTGGATTGGAAGTACAGGTTTTCATGG
TGATGGTGATGGTGATGGTGATGGTGAGAAGATTTCATATGTATATCTC
