[The description below was written by a language model from this plasmid's Addgene catalogue record.]
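Description:
DAPK3_HUMAN_D0 is a bacterial expression plasmid built on the pET His10 TEV LIC cloning vector (2B-T-10), a pET-family backbone designed for ligation-independent cloning. It is maintained in E. coli as a low-copy plasmid under ampicillin selection, with a standard cloning strain (DH5alpha) recorded for propagation. No feature table accompanies the record, so the origin of replication and other backbone elements are not listed explicitly.

The insert is the kinase domain of human DAPK3 (death-associated protein kinase 3, also known as ZIPK, ZIP or DLK), rather than the full-length protein; the exact residue boundaries are not stated in the record. Expression is driven by the T7 promoter, which requires a host supplying T7 RNA polymerase for protein production. The backbone contributes an N-terminal His10 tag followed by a TEV protease recognition site, so the kinase domain can be captured by immobilised metal affinity chromatography and the tag then cleaved off with TEV protease.

The construct belongs to an open library of human kinase domain constructs assembled for automated bacterial expression. It is intended to be co-expressed with the Lambda phosphatase plasmid that accompanies the set. Phosphatase co-expression is described as enhancing bacterial kinase expression, and a YopH phosphatase vector is also mentioned as part of the collection. Typical uses would be producing recombinant DAPK3 kinase domain for biochemical, biophysical or structural work.
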