Addgene plasmid #79721: DAPK3_HUMAN_D0
Purpose: This plasmid encodes the kinase domain of DAPK3. Intended for co-expression with Lambda Phosphatase that accompanies this set to enhance bacterial kinase expression.
Depositing lab: John Chodera & Nicholas Levinson & Markus Seeliger. Depositing organization: Memorial Sloan-Kettering Cancer Center. Publication: An open library of human kinase domain constructs for automated bacterial expression. Albanese SK, Parton DL, Isik M, Rodriguez-Laureano L, Hanson SM, Behr JM, Gradia S, Jeans C, Levinson NM, Seeliger MA, Chodera JD. Biochemistry. 2018 Jul 13. doi: 10.1021/acs.biochem.7b01081. PubMed 30004690.
Backbone
  Vector backbone: pET His10 TEV LIC cloning vector (2B-T-10)
  Backbone manufacturer: Scott Gradia (Addgene plasmid # 78173)
  Vector type: Bacterial Expression
Growth in bacteria
  Bacterial resistance: Ampicillin, 100 μg/mL
  Growth temperature: 37°C
  Growth strain: DH5alpha
  Copy number: Low Copy
Gene/Insert
  Gene/Insert name: DAPK3
  Species: H. sapiens (human)
  Entrez Gene: DAPK3 (a.k.a. DLK, ZIP, ZIPK)
  Promoter: T7
  Tag / fusion protein: His10-TEV (N terminal on backbone)
  Cloning method: Ligation Independent Cloning
  Sequencing primers: 5′ T7; 3′ T7 reverse
Terms and licenses: Academic/Nonprofit Terms; Industry Terms: Not Available to Industry
Depositor comments: This plasmid was generated as part of an open library of human kinase domain constructs for automated bacterial expression. The work can be found here doi: http://dx.doi.org/10.1101/038711 The lambda phosphatase expression vector can be found at https://www.addgene.org/79748/ The YopH Phosphatase expression vector can be found at https://www.addgene.org/79749/
How to cite: DAPK3_HUMAN_D0 was a gift from John Chodera & Nicholas Levinson & Markus Seeliger (Addgene plasmid # 79721 ; http://n2t.net/addgene:79721 ; RRID:Addgene_79721)
